Addgene plasmid #231881: pDest17_Gcn4 WTSLFD
Purpose: Bacterial expression of N-terminally 6His tagged Gcn4 WTSLFD
Depositing lab: Aseem Ansari & Tanja Mittag. Depositing organization: St. Jude Children's Research Hospital. Publication: Reconciling competing models on the roles of condensates and soluble complexes in transcription factor function. Bremer A, Lang WH, Kempen RP, Sweta K, Taylor AB, Borgia MB, Ansari AZ, Mittag T. bioRxiv [Preprint]. 2024 Nov 22:2024.11.21.624739. doi: 10.1101/2024.11.21.624739. PubMed 39605529.
Backbone
  Vector backbone: pDest17
  Backbone manufacturer: Invtirogen
  Vector type: Bacterial Expression
Growth in bacteria
  Bacterial resistance: Ampicillin, 100 μg/mL
  Growth temperature: 37°C
  Growth strain: DH5alpha
  Copy number: Low Copy
Gene/Insert
  Gene/Insert name: Gcn4 WTSLFD
  Species: S. cerevisiae (budding yeast)
  Mutation: F108W, E109T, Y110S, E111L, N112F, L113D
  Promoter: T7
  Tag / fusion protein: 6xHis, TEV cleavage site (N terminal on backbone)
  Cloning method: Gateway Cloning
Terms and licenses: Academic/Nonprofit Terms; Industry Terms: Not Available to Industry
Depositor comments: The depositing lab recommends using BL21_pLysS strain for protein expression and purification. Please visit https://doi.org/10.1101/2024.11.21.624739 for bioRxiv preprint.
How to cite: pDest17_Gcn4 WTSLFD was a gift from Aseem Ansari & Tanja Mittag (Addgene plasmid # 231881 ; http://n2t.net/addgene:231881 ; RRID:Addgene_231881)
