[The description below was written by a language model from this plasmid's Addgene catalogue record and pLannotate feature annotations shown in this document.]
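Description:
pDest17_Gcn4 WTSLFD is a bacterial expression plasmid of about 5.1 kb, built by Gateway cloning into the pDest17 destination backbone, for producing a mutant form of the budding yeast transcription factor Gcn4 in E. coli. The backbone is pBR322-derived. It carries a ColE1/pMB1-type origin together with the rop gene and the bom mobility region, consistent with the low copy number given in the record, and selection relies on the β-lactamase gene (AmpR) conferring ampicillin resistance. Fragments of the tetracycline efflux gene and its promoter are also annotated, but these are partial backbone remnants and tetracycline is not a listed selection.

The expression cassette runs from a T7 promoter and the phage T7 gene 10 ribosome binding site into an N-terminal polyhistidine tag (recorded as 6xHis), followed by attB1, a TEV protease cleavage site, the Gcn4 coding sequence, attB2 and the T7 terminator. The attB sites are the scars of Gateway recombination, and the TEV site allows the affinity tag to be removed after purification. The insert carries six consecutive substitutions, F108W, E109T, Y110S, E111L, N112F and L113D, which give the variant its WTSLFD name. The annotation software labels part of the insert as a fragment of Neurospora cpc-1, which most likely reflects homology between this protein and Gcn4 rather than a different insert. The interval between the attB sites appears short for a full-length Gcn4 coding sequence, and the record does not state which residues are included. Because transcription depends on T7 RNA polymerase, a host supplying it is needed, and the depositors suggest a BL21 pLysS strain. The associated study concerns the roles of condensates and soluble complexes in transcription factor function, so the purified protein is presumably intended for such work.
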