Features (pLannotate 1.2.2; 18 found; start..end, strand, type, name):
     21..39      +  promoter       T7 promoter: promoter for bacteriophage T7 RNA polymerase
     71..93      +  RBS            RBS: efficient ribosome binding site from bacteriophage T7 gene 10 (Olins and Rangwala, 1989)
    111..131     +  CDS            8xHis (fragment): 8xHis affinity tag
    140..164     +  protein_bind   attB1: mutant version of attB; recombination site for the Gateway® BP reaction BP Clonase™
    170..186     +  CDS            TEV site (fragment): tobacco etch virus (TEV) protease recognition and cleavage site
    356..466     +  CDS            cpc-1 (fragment): CPC1_NEUCR - Experimental evidence at protein level: Swiss-Prot protein existence level 1. In N.crassa grown under amino acid starvation conditions, this protein is required for increasing the transcription of the genes coding for many amino acid biosynthetic pathways enzymes. This transcription factor binds and recognize the DNA sequence: 5'-TGACTC- 3'. From Neurospora crassa (strain ATCC 24698 / 74-OR23-1A / CBS 708.71 / DSM 1257 / FGSC 987).
    531..555     -  protein_bind   attB2: mutant version of attB; recombination site for the Gateway® BP reaction BP Clonase™
    565..614     +  CDS            SET1 (fragment): solubility-enhancement tag derived from T7 phage gene 10B
    622..669     +  terminator     T7 terminator: transcription terminator for bacteriophage T7 RNA polymerase
    695..987     -  CDS            TcR (fragment): tetracycline efflux protein; tet; confers resistance to tetracycline
   1035..1063    -  promoter       tet promoter: E. coli promoter for tetracycline efflux protein gene
   1176..1280    +  promoter       AmpR promoter: bla
   1281..2141    +  CDS            AmpR: β-lactamase; bla; confers resistance to ampicillin, carbenicillin, and related antibiotics
   2312..2900    +  rep_origin     ori: high-copy-number ColE1/pMB1/pBR322/pUC origin of replication
   3086..3225    -  misc_feature   bom: basis of mobility region from pBR322
   3327..3518    -  CDS            rop: Rop protein, which maintains plasmids at low copy number; rop
   3535..3915    +  CDS            YPB1_ECOLX: Protein predicted: Swiss-Prot protein existence level 4. From Escherichia coli.
   4157..5061    -  CDS            TcR (fragment): tetracycline efflux protein; tet; confers resistance to tetracycline
>Addgene plasmid #231881 | pDest17_Gcn4 WTSLFD | addgene full sequence | sequence record 460785 | Addgene NGS Result
AGATCTCGATCCCGCGAAATTAATACGACTCACTATAGGGAGACCACAACGGTTTCCCTCTAGAAATAAT
TTTGTTTAACTTTAAGAAGGAGATATACATATGTCGTACTACCATCACCATCACCATCACCTCGAATCAA
CAAGTTTGTACAAAAAAGCAGGCTTCGAGAACCTGTATTTTCAGGGTAGCAGCACCGATAGCACCCCGAT
GTGGACCAGCCTGTTTGACGAAGATAACAGCAAAGAATGGACCAGCCTGTTTGATAATGATATTCCGGTT
ACCACCGATGATGTTAGCCTGGCAGATAAAGCAATTGAAAGCGGTAGCGGTTCAGGTAGCGGTAGTCCGG
AAAGCAGCGATCCGGCAGCACTGAAACGTGCCCGTAATACCGAAGCAGCACGTCGTAGCCGTGCACGTAA
ACTGCAGCGTATGAAACAGTTAGAAGATAAGGTTGAAGAACTGCTGTGCAAAAACTATCACCTGGAAAAT
GAAGTTGCCCGTCTGAAAAAACTGGTTGGTGAACGTTAAGACCCAGCTTTCTTGTACAAAGTGGTTGATT
CGAGGCTGCTAACAAAGCCCGAAAGGAAGCTGAGTTGGCTGCTGCCACCGCTGAGCAATAACTAGCATAA
CCCCTTGGGGCCTCTAAACGGGTCTTGAGGGGTTTTTTGCTGAAAGGAGGAACTATATCCGGATATCCAC
AGGACGGGTGTGGTCGCCATGATCGCGTAGTCGATAGTGGCTCCAAGTAGCGAAGCGAGCAGGACTGGGC
GGCGGCCAAAGCGGTCGGACAGTGCTCCGAGAACGGGTGCGCATAGAAATTGCATCAACGCATATAGCGC
TAGCAGCACGCCATAGTGACTGGCGATGCTGTCGGAATGGACGATATCCCGCAAGAGGCCCGGCAGTACC
GGCATAACCAAGCCTATGCCTACAGCATCCAGGGTGACGGTGCCGAGGATGACGATGAGCGCATTGTTAG
ATTTCATACACGGTGCCTGACTGCGTTAGCAATTTAACTGTGATAAACTACCGCATTAAAGCTTATCGAT
GATAAGCTGTCAAACATGAGAATTCTTGAAGACGAAAGGGCCTCGTGATACGCCTATTTTTATAGGTTAA
TGTCATGATAATAATGGTTTCTTAGACGTCAGGTGGCACTTTTCGGGGAAATGTGCGCGGAACCCCTATT
TGTTTATTTTTCTAAATACATTCAAATATGTATCCGCTCATGAGACAATAACCCTGATAAATGCTTCAAT
AATATTGAAAAAGGAAGAGTATGAGTATTCAACATTTCCGTGTCGCCCTTATTCCCTTTTTTGCGGCATT
TTGCCTTCCTGTTTTTGCTCACCCAGAAACGCTGGTGAAAGTAAAAGATGCTGAAGATCAGTTGGGTGCA
CGAGTGGGTTACATCGAACTGGATCTCAACAGCGGTAAGATCCTTGAGAGTTTTCGCCCCGAAGAACGTT
TTCCAATGATGAGCACTTTTAAAGTTCTGCTATGTGGCGCGGTATTATCCCGTGTTGACGCCGGGCAAGA
GCAACTCGGTCGCCGCATACACTATTCTCAGAATGACTTGGTTGAGTACTCACCAGTCACAGAAAAGCAT
CTTACGGATGGCATGACAGTAAGAGAATTATGCAGTGCTGCCATAACCATGAGTGATAACACTGCGGCCA
ACTTACTTCTGACAACGATCGGAGGACCGAAGGAGCTAACCGCTTTTTTGCACAACATGGGGGATCATGT
AACTCGCCTTGATCGTTGGGAACCGGAGCTGAATGAAGCCATACCAAACGACGAGCGTGACACCACGATG
CCTGCAGCAATGGCAACAACGTTGCGCAAACTATTAACTGGCGAACTACTTACTCTAGCTTCCCGGCAAC
AATTAATAGACTGGATGGAGGCGGATAAAGTTGCAGGACCACTTCTGCGCTCGGCCCTTCCGGCTGGCTG
GTTTATTGCTGATAAATCTGGAGCCGGTGAGCGTGGGTCTCGCGGTATCATTGCAGCACTGGGGCCAGAT
GGTAAGCCCTCCCGTATCGTAGTTATCTACACGACGGGGAGTCAGGCAACTATGGATGAACGAAATAGAC
AGATCGCTGAGATAGGTGCCTCACTGATTAAGCATTGGTAACTGTCAGACCAAGTTTACTCATATATACT
TTAGATTGATTTAAAACTTCATTTTTAATTTAAAAGGATCTAGGTGAAGATCCTTTTTGATAATCTCATG
ACCAAAATCCCTTAACGTGAGTTTTCGTTCCACTGAGCGTCAGACCCCGTAGAAAAGATCAAAGGATCTT
CTTGAGATCCTTTTTTTCTGCGCGTAATCTGCTGCTTGCAAACAAAAAAACCACCGCTACCAGCGGTGGT
TTGTTTGCCGGATCAAGAGCTACCAACTCTTTTTCCGAAGGTAACTGGCTTCAGCAGAGCGCAGATACCA
AATACTGTCCTTCTAGTGTAGCCGTAGTTAGGCCACCACTTCAAGAACTCTGTAGCACCGCCTACATACC
TCGCTCTGCTAATCCTGTTACCAGTGGCTGCTGCCAGTGGCGATAAGTCGTGTCTTACCGGGTTGGACTC
AAGACGATAGTTACCGGATAAGGCGCAGCGGTCGGGCTGAACGGGGGGTTCGTGCACACAGCCCAGCTTG
GAGCGAACGACCTACACCGAACTGAGATACCTACAGCGTGAGCTATGAGAAAGCGCCACGCTTCCCGAAG
GGAGAAAGGCGGACAGGTATCCGGTAAGCGGCAGGGTCGGAACAGGAGAGCGCACGAGGGAGCTTCCAGG
GGGAAACGCCTGGTATCTTTATAGTCCTGTCGGGTTTCGCCACCTCTGACTTGAGCGTCGATTTTTGTGA
TGCTCGTCAGGGGGGCGGAGCCTATGGAAAAACGCCAGCAACGCGGCCTTTTTACGGTTCCTGGCCTTTT
GCTGGCCTTTTGCTCACATGTTCTTTCCTGCGTTATCCCCTGATTCTGTGGATAACCGTATTACCGCCTT
TGAGTGAGCTGATACCGCTCGCCGCAGCCGAACGACCGAGCGCAGCGAGTCAGTGAGCGAGGAAGCGGAA
GAGCGCCTGATGCGGTATTTTCTCCTTACGCATCTGTGCGGTATTTCACACCGCAATGGTGCACTCTCAG
TACAATCTGCTCTGATGCCGCATAGTTAAGCCAGTATACACTCCGCTATCGCTACGTGACTGGGTCATGG
CTGCGCCCCGACACCCGCCAACACCCGCTGACGCGCCCTGACGGGCTTGTCTGCTCCCGGCATCCGCTTA
CAGACAAGCTGTGACCGTCTCCGGGAGCTGCATGTGTCAGAGGTTTTCACCGTCATCACCGAAACGCGCG
AGGCAGCTGCGGTAAAGCTCATCAGCGTGGTCGTGAAGCGATTCACAGATGTCTGCCTGTTCATCCGCGT
CCAGCTCGTTGAGTTTCTCCAGAAGCGTTAATGTCTGGCTTCTGATAAAGCGGGCCATGTTAAGGGCGGT
TTTTTCCTGTTTGGTCACTGATGCCTCCGTGTAAGGGGGATTTCTGTTCATGGGGGTAATGATACCGATG
AAACGAGAGAGGATGCTCACGATACGGGTTACTGATGATGAACATGCCCGGTTACTGGAACGTTGTGAGG
GTAAACAACTGGCGGTATGGATGCGGCGGGACCAGAGAAAAATCACTCAGGGTCAATGCCAGCGCTTCGT
TAATACAGATGTAGGTGTTCCACAGGGTAGCCAGCAGCATCCTGCGATGCAGATCCGGAACATAATGGTG
CAGGGCGCTGACTTCCGCGTTTCCAGACTTTACGAAACACGGAAACCGAAGACCATTCATGTTGTTGCTC
AGGTCGCAGACGTTTTGCAGCAGCAGTCGCTTCACGTTCGCTCGCGTATCGGTGATTCATTCTGCTAACC
AGTAAGGCAACCCCGCCAGCCTAGCCGGGTCCTCAACGACAGGAGCACGATCATGCGCACCCGTGGCCAG
GACCCAACGCTGCCCGAGATGCGCCGCGTGCGGCTGCTGGAGATGGCGGACGCGATGGATATGTTCTGCC
AAGGGTTGGTTTGCGCATTCACAGTTCTCCGCAAGAATTGATTGGCTCCAATTCTTGGAGTGGTGAATCC
GTTAGCGAGGTGCCGCCGGCTTCCATTCAGGTCGAGGTGGCCCGGCTCCATGCACCGCGACGCAACGCGG
GGAGGCAGACAAGGTATAGGGCGGCGCCTACAATCCATGCCAACCCGTTCCATGTGCTCGCCGAGGCGGC
ATAAATCGCCGTGACGATCAGCGGTCCAATGATCGAAGTTAGGCTGGTAAGAGCCGCGAGCGATCCTTGA
AGCTGTCCCTGATGGTCGTCATCTACCTGCCTGGACAGCATGGCCTGCAACGCGGGCATCCCGATGCCGC
CGGAAGCGAGAAGAATCATAATGGGGAAGGCCATCCAGCCTCGCGTCGCGAACGCCAGCAAGACGTAGCC
CAGCGCGTCGGCCGCCATGCCGGCGATAATGGCCTGCTTCTCGCCGAAACGTTTGGTGGCGGGACCAGTG
ACGAAGGCTTGAGCGAGGGCGTGCAAGATTCCGAATACCGCAAGCGACAGGCCGATCATCGTCGCGCTCC
AGCGAAAGCGGTCCTCGCCGAAAATGACCCAGAGCGCTGCCGGCACCTGTCCTACGAGTTGCATGATAAA
GAAGACAGTCATAAGTGCGGCGACGATAGTCATGCCCCGCGCCCACCGGAAGGAGCTGACTGGGTTGAAG
GCTCTCAAGGGCATCGGTCGATCGACGCTCTCCCTTATGCGACTCCTGCATTAGGAAGCAGCCCAGTAGT
AGGTTGAGGCCGTTGAGCACCGCCGCCGCAAGGAATGGTGCATGCAAGGAGATGGCGCCCAACAGTCCCC
CGGCCACGGGGCCTGCCACCATACCCACGCCGAAACAAGCGCTCATGAGCCCGAAGTGGCGAGCCCGATC
TTCCCCATCGGTGATGTCGGCGATATAGGCGCCAGCAACCGCACCTGTGGCGCCGGTGATGCCGGCCACG
ATGCGTCCGGCGTAGAGGATCG
