>Addgene plasmid #231881 | pDest17_Gcn4 WTSLFD | depositor partial sequence | sequence record 455712 | Orf Sequence
GGTAGCAGCACCGATAGCACCCCGATGTGGACCAGCCTGTTTGACGAAGATAACAGCAAAGAATGGACCA
GCCTGTTTGATAATGATATTCCGGTTACCACCGATGATGTTAGCCTGGCAGATAAAGCAATTGAAAGCGG
TAGCGGTTCAGGTAGCGGTAGTCCGGAAAGCAGCGATCCGGCAGCACTGAAACGTGCCCGTAATACCGAA
GCAGCACGTCGTAGCCGTGCACGTAAACTGCAGCGTATGAAACAGTTAGAAGATAAGGTTGAAGAACTGC
TGTGCAAAAACTATCACCTGGAAAATGAAGTTGCCCGTCTGAAAAAACTGGTTGGTGAACGT
